Addgene plasmid #176549: pU-mRuby2
Purpose: Expression of mRuby2 for auxotrophic selection in the absence of uracil
Depositing lab: Markus Ralser. Depositing organization: Francis Crick Institute. Publication: Microbial communities form rich extracellular metabolomes that foster metabolic interactions and promote drug tolerance. Yu JSL, Correia-Melo C, Zorrilla F, Herrera-Dominguez L, Wu MY, Hartl J, Campbell K, Blasche S, Kreidl M, Egger AS, Messner CB, Demichev V, Freiwald A, Mulleder M, Howell M, Berman J, Patil KR, Alam MT, Ralser M. Nat Microbiol. 2022 Apr;7(4):542-555. doi: 10.1038/s41564-022-01072-5. Epub 2022 Mar 21. PubMed 35314781.
Backbone
  Vector backbone: pU
  Vector type: Yeast Expression
Growth in bacteria
  Bacterial resistance: Ampicillin, 100 μg/mL
  Growth temperature: 37°C
  Growth strain: DH5alpha
  Copy number: High Copy
Gene/Insert
  Gene/Insert name: yomRuby2
  Species: Synthetic
  Insert size (bp): 714
  Promoter: TDH1(GAP)
  Cloning method: Restriction Enzyme; 5′ cloning site PacI (not destroyed); 3′ cloning site AscI (not destroyed)
Terms and licenses: Academic/Nonprofit Terms; Industry Terms: Not Available to Industry
How to cite: pU-mRuby2 was a gift from Markus Ralser (Addgene plasmid # 176549 ; http://n2t.net/addgene:176549 ; RRID:Addgene_176549)
