[The description below was written by a language model from this plasmid's Addgene catalogue record and pLannotate feature annotations shown in this document.]
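Description:
pU-mRuby2 is a yeast expression shuttle plasmid of about 5.7 kb built on the pU backbone, designed to combine constitutive red fluorescent labelling with complementation of uracil auxotrophy in Saccharomyces cerevisiae. In E. coli it is propagated through a high-copy ColE1/pUC-type origin and selected with ampicillin via the β-lactamase gene and its native promoter. In yeast it is maintained by a CEN/ARS element (CEN6 centromere fused to an autonomously replicating sequence), which typically gives stable, low-copy segregation. Selection there comes from the URA3 marker, driven by its own promoter. URA3 encodes orotidine-5'-phosphate decarboxylase, allowing ura3 strains to grow without uracil and permitting counterselection with 5-fluoroorotic acid.

The payload is yomRuby2, a synthetic 714 bp open reading frame encoding mRuby2, a constitutively fluorescent red protein derived from Entacmaea quadricolor; the "yo" prefix suggests yeast codon optimisation, though the record does not state this. It was cloned between PacI and AscI sites, both retained, so the reporter can be exchanged. Expression is driven by a strong constitutive glyceraldehyde-3-phosphate dehydrogenase (GAP) promoter and terminated by the ADH1 terminator. The catalogue entry names this promoter as TDH1(GAP), whereas the sequence annotation assigns it to TDH3, so the exact source gene is ambiguous. Short rop, bom, lacI and T7 promoter annotations appear to be non-functional backbone remnants.

The stated purpose is mRuby2 expression with auxotrophic selection in the absence of uracil. This lets cells carrying a restored uracil pathway be identified by red fluorescence, which fits the associated work on metabolic interactions in microbial communities.
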