Features (pLannotate 1.2.2; 14 found; start..end, strand, type, name):
    131..166     +  CDS            rop (fragment): Rop protein, which maintains plasmids at low copy number; rop
    268..319     +  misc_feature   bom (fragment): basis of mobility region from pBR322
    320..986     +  promoter       GAP promoter: S. cerevisiae TDH3; promoter for glyceraldehyde-3-phosphate dehydrogenase
   1022..1732    +  CDS            mRuby2: mRuby2 is a basic (constitutively fluorescent) red fluorescent protein published in 2012, derived from Entacmaea quadricolor. It has moderate acid sensitivity.
   1756..1943    +  terminator     ADH1 terminator: S. cerevisiae ADH1; transcription terminator for the S. cerevisiae alcohol dehydrogenase 1 (ADH1) gene
   2010..2513    -  misc_feature   CEN/ARS: S. cerevisiae CEN6 centromere fused to an autonomously replicating sequence
   2588..2623    +  CDS            rop (fragment): Rop protein, which maintains plasmids at low copy number; rop
   2717..2872    +  promoter       URA3 promoter (fragment): S. cerevisiae URA3
   2873..3676    +  CDS            URA3: orotidine-5'-phosphate decarboxylase, required for uracil biosynthesis; S. cerevisiae URA3; yeast auxotrophic marker, counterselectable with 5-fluoroorotic acid (5-FOA)
   3743..3761    -  promoter       T7 promoter: promoter for bacteriophage T7 RNA polymerase
   3783..3836    -  CDS            lacI (fragment): lac repressor; lacI; The lac repressor binds to the lac operator to inhibit transcription in E. coli. This inhibition can be relieved by adding lactose or isopropyl-β-D-thiogalactopyranoside (IPTG).
   4019..4607    -  rep_origin     ori: high-copy-number ColE1/pMB1/pBR322/pUC origin of replication
   4778..5638    -  CDS            AmpR: β-lactamase; bla; confers resistance to ampicillin, carbenicillin, and related antibiotics
   5639..36      -  promoter       AmpR promoter (across the origin): bla
>Addgene plasmid #176549 | pU-mRuby2 | addgene full sequence | sequence record 350277 | Addgene NGS Result
ATGTATTTAGAAAAATAAACAAATAGGGGTTCCGCGCACATTTCCCCGAAAAGTGCCACCTGACGTCTAA
GAAACCATTATTATCATGACATTAACCTATAAAAATAGGCGTATCACGAGGCCCTTTCGTCTCGCGCGTT
TCGGTGATGACGGTGAAAACCTCTGACACATGCAGCTCCCGGAGACGGTCACAGCTTGTCTGTAAGCGGA
TGCCGGGAGCAGACAAGCCCGTCAGGGCGCGTCAGCGGGTGTTGGCGGGTGTCGGGGCTGGCTTAACTAT
GCGGCATCAGAGCAGATTGTACTGAGAGTGCACCATATGTCATTATCAATACTGCCATTTCAAAGAATAC
GTAAATAATTAATAGTAGTGATTTTCCTAACTTTATTTAGTCAAAAAATTAGCCTTTTAATTCTGCTGTA
ACCCGTACATGCCCAAAATAGGGGGCGGGTTACACAGAATATATAACATCGTAGGTGTCTGGGTGAACAG
TTTATTCCTGGCATCCACTAAATATAATGGAGCCCGCTTTTTAAGCTGGCATCCAGAAAAAAAAAGAATC
CCAGCACCAAAATATTGTTTTCTTCACCAACCATCAGTTCATAGGTCCATTCTCTTAGCGCAACTACAGA
GAACAGGGGCACAAACAGGCAAAAAACGGGCACAACCTCAATGGAGTGATGCAACCTGCCTGGAGTAAAT
GATGACACAAGGCAATTGACCCACGCATGTATCTATCTCATTTTCTTACACCTTCTATTACCTTCTGCTC
TCTCTGATTTGGAAAAAGCTGAAAAAAAAGGTTGAAACCAGTTCCCTGAAATTATTCCCCTACTTGACTA
ATAAGTATATAAAGACGGTAGGTATTGATTGTAATTCTGTAAATCTATTTCTTAAACTTCTTAAATTCTA
CTTTTATAGTTAGTCTTTTTTTTAGTTTTAAAACACCAAGAACTTAGTTTCGAATAAACACACATAAACA
AACAAAGTCGACGGATCGGTGACGGTGCTGGTTTAATTAACATGGTGTCCAAAGGAGAGGAGTTAATCAA
GGAAAACATGAGAATGAAAGTTGTCATGGAGGGCTCCGTTAATGGTCACCAATTCAAGTGTACAGGGGAA
GGTGAAGGTAATCCTTACATGGGTACACAAACTATGAGAATTAAAGTAATTGAAGGCGGACCACTACCAT
TTGCATTTGACATTCTGGCAACGTCATTCATGTACGGATCACGAACTTTCATCAAGTACCCTAAAGGTAT
ACCAGACTTTTTCAAGCAATCTTTTCCAGAGGGTTTTACATGGGAAAGGGTTACAAGATACGAAGATGGG
GGTGTCGTCACAGTTATGCAAGATACTTCATTAGAAGATGGCTGCCTTGTCTATCATGTGCAAGTAAGAG
GGGTGAATTTTCCTTCTAACGGACCTGTGATGCAGAAAAAGACCAAAGGTTGGGAACCAAATACTGAAAT
GATGTACCCAGCTGATGGAGGTTTGAGAGGCTACACACACATGGCGCTTAAAGTTGATGGTGGAGGTCAT
TTGTCTTGTAGTTTTGTTACCACTTATCGTTCTAAAAAGACTGTTGGCAATATCAAAATGCCAGGAATAC
ATGCTGTAGACCACAGACTAGAAAGACTCGAAGAGAGCGATAACGAAATGTTCGTTGTACAGAGAGAGCA
TGCCGTAGCCAAATTTGCTGGCTTAGGCGGTGGTATGGATGAATTGTATAAGTAAGGCGCGCCACTTCTA
AATAAGCGAATTTCTTATGATTTATGATTTTTATTATTAAATAAGTTATAAAAAAAATAAGTGTATACAA
ATTTTAAAGTGACTCTTAGGTTTTAAAACGAAAATTCTTATTCTTGAGTAACTCTTTCCTGTAGGTCAGG
TTGCTTTCTCAGGTATAGTATGAGGTCGCTCTTATTGACCACACCTCTACCGGCAGATCCGCTAGGGATA
ACAGGGTAATATAGATCTGTTTAGCTTGCCTCGTCCCCGCCGGGTCACCGATCGCTTGCCTGTAACTTAC
ACGCGCCTCGCATCTTTTAATGATGGAATAATTTGGGAATTTACTCTGTATTTATTTATTTTTATGTTTT
GTATTTGGATTTTAGAAAGTAAATAAAGAAGGTAGAAGAGTTACGGAATGAAGAAAAAAAAATAAACAAA
GGTTTAAAAAATTTCAACAAAAAGCGTACTTTACATATATATTTATTAGACAAGAAAAGCAGATTAAATA
GATATACATTCGATTAACGATAAGTAAAATGTAAAATCACAGGATTTTCGTGTGTGGTCTTCTACACAGA
CAAGATGAAACAATTCGGCATTAATACCTGAGAGCAGGAAGAGCAAGATAAAAGGTAGTATTTGTTGGCG
ATCCCCCTAGAGTCTTTTACATCTTCGGAAAACAAAAACTATTTTTTCTTTAATTTCTTTTTTTACTTTC
TATTTTTAATTTATATATTTATATTAAAAAATTTAAATTATAATTATTTTTATAGCACGTGATGAAAAGG
ACCCTAAGAAACCATTATTATCATGACATTAACCTATAAAAATAGGCGTATCACGAGGCCCTTTCGTCTC
GCGCGTTTCGGTGATGACGGTGAAAACCTCTGACACATGCAGCTCCCGGAGACGGTCACAGCTTGTCTGT
AAGCGGATGCCGGGAGCAGACAAGCCCGTCAGGGCGCGTCAGCGGGTGTTGGCGGCGATTCGGTAATCTC
CGAACAGAAGGAAGAACGAAGGAAGGAGCACAGACTTAGATTGGTATATATACGCATATGTAGTGTTGAA
GAAACATGAAATTGCCCAGTATTCTTAACCCAACTGCACAGAACAAAAACCTGCAGGAAACGAAGATAAA
TCATGTCGAAAGCTACATATAAGGAACGTGCTGCTACTCATCCTAGTCCTGTTGCTGCCAAGCTATTTAA
TATCATGCACGAAAAGCAAACAAACTTGTGTGCTTCATTGGATGTTCGTACCACCAAGGAATTACTGGAG
TTAGTTGAAGCATTAGGTCCCAAAATTTGTTTACTAAAAACACATGTGGATATCTTGACTGATTTTTCCA
TGGAGGGCACAGTTAAGCCGCTAAAGGCATTATCCGCCAAGTACAATTTTTTACTCTTCGAAGACAGAAA
ATTTGCTGACATTGGTAATACAGTCAAATTGCAGTACTCTGCGGGTGTATACAGAATAGCAGAATGGGCA
GACATTACGAATGCACACGGTGTGGTGGGCCCAGGTATTGTTAGCGGTTTGAAGCAGGCGGCAGAAGAAG
TAACAAAGGAACCTAGAGGCCTTTTGATGTTAGCAGAATTGTCATGCAAGGGCTCCCTATCTACTGGAGA
ATATACTAAGGGTACTGTTGACATTGCGAAGAGCGACAAAGATTTTGTTATCGGCTTTATTGCTCAAAGA
GACATGGGTGGAAGAGATGAAGGTTACGATTGGTTGATTATGACACCCGGTGTGGGTTTAGATGACAAGG
GAGACGCATTGGGTCAACAGTATAGAACCGTGGATGATGTGGTCTCTACAGGATCTGACATTATTATTGT
TGGAAGAGGACTATTTGCAAAGGGAAGGGATGCTAAGGTAGAGGGTGAACGTTACAGAAAAGCAGGCTGG
GAAGCATATTTGAGAAGATGCGGCCAGCAAAACTAAGAGCTCGAATTCATCGATGATATCAGATCCACTA
GTGGCCTATGCGGCCGCGGATCTGCCGGTCTCCCTATAGTGAGTCGTATTAATTTCGATAAGCCAGGTTA
ACCTGCATTAATGAATCGGCCAACGCGCGGGGAGAGGCGGTTTGCGTATTGGGCGCTCTTCCGCTTCCTC
GCTCACTGACTCGCTGCGCTCGGTCGTTCGGCTGCGGCGAGCGGTATCAGCTCACTCAAAGGCGGTAATA
CGGTTATCCACAGAATCAGGGGATAACGCAGGAAAGAACATGTGAGCAAAAGGCCAGCAAAAGGCCAGGA
ACCGTAAAAAGGCCGCGTTGCTGGCGTTTTTCCATAGGCTCCGCCCCCCTGACGAGCATCACAAAAATCG
ACGCTCAAGTCAGAGGTGGCGAAACCCGACAGGACTATAAAGATACCAGGCGTTTCCCCCTGGAAGCTCC
CTCGTGCGCTCTCCTGTTCCGACCCTGCCGCTTACCGGATACCTGTCCGCCTTTCTCCCTTCGGGAAGCG
TGGCGCTTTCTCATAGCTCACGCTGTAGGTATCTCAGTTCGGTGTAGGTCGTTCGCTCCAAGCTGGGCTG
TGTGCACGAACCCCCCGTTCAGCCCGACCGCTGCGCCTTATCCGGTAACTATCGTCTTGAGTCCAACCCG
GTAAGACACGACTTATCGCCACTGGCAGCAGCCACTGGTAACAGGATTAGCAGAGCGAGGTATGTAGGCG
GTGCTACAGAGTTCTTGAAGTGGTGGCCTAACTACGGCTACACTAGAAGAACAGTATTTGGTATCTGCGC
TCTGCTGAAGCCAGTTACCTTCGGAAAAAGAGTTGGTAGCTCTTGATCCGGCAAACAAACCACCGCTGGT
AGCGGTGGTTTTTTTGTTTGCAAGCAGCAGATTACGCGCAGAAAAAAAGGATCTCAAGAAGATCCTTTGA
TCTTTTCTACGGGGTCTGACGCTCAGTGGAACGAAAACTCACGTTAAGGGATTTTGGTCATGAGATTATC
AAAAAGGATCTTCACCTAGATCCTTTTAAATTAAAAATGAAGTTTTAAATCAATCTAAAGTATATATGAG
TAAACTTGGTCTGACAGTTACCAATGCTTAATCAGTGAGGCACCTATCTCAGCGATCTGTCTATTTCGTT
CATCCATAGTTGCCTGACTCCCCGTCGTGTAGATAACTACGATACGGGAGGGCTTACCATCTGGCCCCAG
TGCTGCAATGATACCGCGAGACCCACGCTCACCGGCTCCAGATTTATCAGCAATAAACCAGCCAGCCGGA
AGGGCCGAGCGCAGAAGTGGTCCTGCAACTTTATCCGCCTCCATCCAGTCTATTAATTGTTGCCGGGAAG
CTAGAGTAAGTAGTTCGCCAGTTAATAGTTTGCGCAACGTTGTTGCCATTGCTACAGGCATCGTGGTGTC
ACGCTCGTCGTTTGGTATGGCTTCATTCAGCTCCGGTTCCCAACGATCAAGGCGAGTTACATGATCCCCC
ATGTTGTGCAAAAAAGCGGTTAGCTCCTTCGGTCCTCCGATCGTTGTCAGAAGTAAGTTGGCCGCAGTGT
TATCACTCATGGTTATGGCAGCACTGCATAATTCTCTTACTGTCATGCCATCCGTAAGATGCTTTTCTGT
GACTGGTGAGTACTCAACCAAGTCATTCTGAGAATAGTGTATGCGGCGACCGAGTTGCTCTTGCCCGGCG
TCAATACGGGATAATACCGCGCCACATAGCAGAACTTTAAAAGTGCTCATCATTGGAAAACGTTCTTCGG
GGCGAAAACTCTCAAGGATCTTACCGCTGTTGAGATCCAGTTCGATGTAACCCACTCGTGCACCCAACTG
ATCTTCAGCATCTTTTACTTTCACCAGCGTTTCTGGGTGAGCAAAAACAGGAAGGCAAAATGCCGCAAAA
AAGGGAATAAGGGCGACACGGAAATGTTGAATACTCATACTCTTCCTTTTTCAATATTATTGAAGCATTT
ATCAGGGTTATTGTCTCATGAGCGGATACATATTTGA
